>Addgene plasmid #62356 | pBoPyV2a-S22 | depositor full sequence | sequence record 102289 | Re-ligatable complete genome of BoPyV2a isolate S22
ATAAAACGAAAGGCTCAGTCGAAAGACTGGGCCTTTCGTTTTATCTGTTGTTTGTCGGTGAACGCTCTCC
TGAGTAGGACAAATCCGCCGGGAGAACAACAACAATTGCATTCATTTTATGTTTCAGGTTCAGGGGGAGG
TGTGGGAGGTTTTTTAACGCTAGCATGGATGTTTTCCCAGTCACGACGTTGTAAAACGACGGCCAGTCTT
AAGCTCGGGCCCCAAATAATGATTTTATTTTGACTGATAGTGACCTGTTCGTTGCAACAAATTGATGAGC
AATGCTTTTTTATAATGCCAACTTTGTACAAAAAAGTTGGCCCGCGGATTCAGGTGAGGATCCCAAGGTC
TCGTCGCAGTACAGATCCGAGTCTTGTGATTCTGACCTGAACTCTCTGGAATAGGCAGTACCTCCAAATA
CTCTGGTTCCTCCTCCCCCGGTGGCTCTGCCTCCTCCAGAAGACGAGCTTGTCTTTGCAGACGAGGTTTG
GCTCCCAGACGCTCCCACATCTGACCGCTGACTAGATTCTGAGGCAAATATACCGGAGCCTGTGGTAGAG
GTTGAGGTTGTGGAGTCTGGCGAGGCGGCTCTGCTAAATCTGCTGGAGGGTCCTCCACGGGTTGGTTTGG
ACGAGGACTGAGACTCAGAGAAATAACTGCCATGCTGCTGATACCACCAGGCTTTAAACTGAGGGGTCCC
GTAGATAGGTTCATTTTCCTGCAAAAATAGGAGCAAATTAGTAAAGCTTTCCAGGGTGATGTGAATCACC
CCCAGGCTGGTACTTACAATAATTAAATAGGCGAAGAAGGTGCATATCCGTGTTCAAGATAATTTCTTGG
TACCAATCAAAACTTTCCCAAGTAGGAGGAAAGCCAAACCACAAAAGGTAACACCGGTAGCAGTAGCAGT
CTCCCCAAATTAGGCATTTTTTTTCTTGGGTGTCTTTGATGTCCTGGTGTTGCTGTGACAGGCGGCAAGT
AATGCAGCGGCAAAAAGAGTACTTACTCCATAAGCAAGGAGGCCCTCTAATGAATTTGCACTGATTTTTC
CCCAGATAGTCCTTCAAAGTATTAAAATCCAAATCCCAAAAGAATTTTGCACTGACCTGATAAGAAAAAA
AGTTAACTTCTGCGCGCAGCTTAGTGATCTCATCTTGAAAGGAAGTCCAAAGAGAATTTAATTTCACCAT
TTTAGAGCCATCTCCCCCTTTATCAGGGTGGTAAACAAGGCACATCTTTTTATATTGAGCCTTCATCATT
GGAATATTTCCATAACAATGATGAGGGATCTCTAAAAGATCACAAAGCTCTCTTTTTTCTTGCCTGGTAA
GTACAGAATCCATCTTGGTAAAAATAAGAAGCCAAAAAAAAGGGCGCGCAGCCTGTCACAGCAAGATATA
TTAATGGAAGCCTCGCGAGAGCCTCTCTTCTTATTTTTGAAAAGGTAAGAGGCAAGAAGCCTCCAAGCCT
CCAACTATTTTTTAAAAAAAGGAGAGGCCTCTGACTAATTATGAAAGGGCGGTACGGAAACTTGGCTAAA
ATATAGCACCTTGGCAGCTATGCAAAGGCGGGTTGCCTAGTAACAAAACCACAGGCCTTCCCCTGCGGTT
ACAGATTCTGGACTGTGATAGGGGAAGTTGCTGATGCGTGCAGTGTTGATGACACTATTTCCTGTGACAC
AGACGTGACTAGTGACACTTTTATTTCCTGTTTTAGCTCAAATTGCTGCTGCGTTGCCTTAGCGACGGTT
ACTTAGCTACGGCTCTCCGCTTCTGCTATAAAGTAAGAGCTTTTATTTTGCTTTCTTTTAGGCGTGATGG
GGGCTTTCATATCACTGCTACTAAATGTGGGAGCTTTGGCTGCTGAACTCAGTGCTGAGACTGCTATAAG
TGTGGAATCTATACTAACTGGTGAAGCTTTGGCTGCTTTGGAGGCTGAACTTGCTAGTGTTATGACAATT
CAAGGCATAAGCGGCATTGAGGCCTTGACCCAACTTGGCTTTACAGCAGAGCAATTTTCTAATTTTTCTC
TGGTTTCTTCTCTTGTAAATCAAGCTCTATCTTATGCCTTTTATTTTCAAACTGTATCTGGGGCAGCTGC
TCTAGTAGAGGCAGGGATTAGACTGGGAATAGGGGACAGAAGTGTAGTGGAATCTCATTCTGATGTAGGC
CTCAACCCTAGTGGACATATTATAAGGCAGTTTGCTAAGGGATTTAAGATTGACCCTTTAAAATGGAGTC
AATCTTTGATCCACAATATTGGGAGGACAGTTTTTGAAAGTGTAAATGCCCATGATAGGAAAACACAGTC
AATGGCTCAGAATTATGCTAGATTAATAGAGATGGGAAGGTGGTATGTAGAGACTGATGAAAGTATAACA
GCTGGAAATGACTCAGGAATTTCAGTGGCTGTTTACACTGCTCCTGGTGGGGCTGAACAAAGAGTGACAC
CTGACTGGCTCCTTCCTTTAATTTTAGGTCTCAGTGGAGACACTACACCTACTTGGAAAGCAGATTTTAA
GATAAATGGCTCCTAAAAGAAAGAGAGTTTGTAAACCCTGTAAGATGACAAGTGCTTCTTCTACATCAAC
ATGTAATAGAGACCCTTGTGGAAGGCCTTGTCCAAAGGTGGATCCAGTTCCTAAATTGCTAGTAAAAGGA
GGTGTTGAGGTACTTAATGTTGAATCAGGCCCAGATGCTATTACCCAAATTGAACTTTACCTTGACCCTA
GAATGGGGGTCAATGCAATTGACATACCTACTTATAGTGATAATTATGGGTACAGTTATAAAATTGCTCC
CTCCTTAACTGATCCCAGTACTCCTAATCCAGAAAATCTGCCTACTTACAGTGTAGGCAGAGTTGCACTG
CCCATGTTAAATGAAGATATGACCTGTGATACCCTCTTAATGTGGGAAGCAGTGTCAGTGAAAACAGAGG
TTGTAGGGGCCAACTCCTTCATTAACCAGCACGCATATAAACAAAAAGAAATTTTTACTGGCGGGGCTGG
CATTCCTATAGAGGGTGCTCAGTTCCATATGTTTGCAGTAGGTGGTGAACCACTGCAATTACAAGGGATA
GTAGCCAATTATAAAACCAAATACCCTAAGGGCAGTCATATGCCCATTAGTATAGAAACAGTTACAGGCA
AGGCAATGACTCCTAAGAATCAAGGCCTTGATCCCACTGCTAAAGCCTTGCTGGACAAGGATGGCTACTA
TCCTGTGGAAATCTGGACCCCAGACCCTGCCAGGAATGAGAACAGTAGGTATTATGGCTCTTATACTGGA
GGGGAAAGAACACCTCCTGTCCTTCAGTTTACTAACACCTTAACCACAGTCCTTCTTGATGAGAATGGGA
TTGGTCCATTATGTAAAGGTGACGGGCTCTTTCTTTCCGCTGCAGACCTCTGTGGTTATTATTTTAAAGA
TGAGTCTATGAGATGGCGTGGACTCCCCAGATATTTTAATGTAACTCTCAGAAAGAGAAGAGTGAAAAAC
CCATATCCAGTTTCGAGTTTACTAGCCAGATTTTTCACTGGTCTTATACCAAAAATCAAAGGTCAGGAAA
TGGAGGGAGAAAAGAGTCAAGTGGAAGAAGTGAGGATCTATGATGGAACAGAACCTGTACCAGGAGACCC
AGATCTTATCAGGTATATAGACAAATTTGGCACAGACAGAACAGAAGTTCCAAAGTAAAAATTTTATTGT
GACTGTGTAAATCTTCCAGAATCATCTGTACTTTCCTCCTCAATAAAGTCTTTTAATGGATCCATACCCT
TCTCAATGTTTTCAATCATCACACAGAATTTTTCATTACCTATTTCAGAATTTAAAATACTTTTCCAACT
AGCAACTTCTTCTCTAATACTACTGTGAAACTTAGAAGCAGGACAGAGCCAAATTAATGCTAAGAGAAGG
GTTAGGCCTTGCTGCAGAATCCTGTGCTTACTTAAATCCTTGTTAGCATCTAAAGCTTTTTTTAATACTT
TTCTAGGTTCAAATTTCAGAGTATAAGCAAACCTTGCAAGCAGAGTCTGAGGGAATACATATTCATTGGC
AGTGACAATACATGGAGGAAAAATTTGAGTCCTCTTGTTAACATGCTTTCTTTCCAAGTTGACAGAAACA
GCTCCATCCAGATGTTCTCTCAGGTTGTCAAGGTTGTGAATTCCTTGTCCCGGCTGGAGAGTTTTATTGA
GGGAGGTCTGTCCCTTTACATCTTCAAACACAACAGCAAAGTGGTCAATAGCACATCCAAGTTCAAAATT
CAGCTTATCAGCAGGACAATTAACATTCAGGCTTTTTCCCTCAATTAAATCTAAGATAGCAGCAGCAAAG
CTAGTTTTCCCACTATTAATGGGTCCAATAAAGAGAGAGTTTCTGTGCTTTGGACAGTTTTCAGTCAGTA
ATTGCAACACTCTAACAAGCTTTTCTTCAAAGTCACTAAATAAGCAGCAATACCAAGCAACCCCCGCCAT
GTGCTCTAATAAGGGGATAGTATGTAATTCTCTTAATTTACTTAATTGCTTCTTAAATTTCTCTGCCAAA
AGTTCTTCTCTGCTACTCTCCAATATTTTAAGCCTTTTCTTTGCTAAAACTACATCTGCTGCTTGCTGGC
AAATATTTTTTTGAGCTTTAGCATTTTTAAAAAGCTTTGCATTATTATGCTGCTTTTCATGATCTTTATG
AGCTTTAAGCCCCTTCCCATGGCACTTTGCACATGGAAAGGGATTGGCAAAATCAAGATAGTGAGCCATT
ATAATTAAAGGATCCTCTAATTCATATGTTTCTGCAAACTCAGCAATGGCAGTCCAAGACACACTCTCTG
CCTTCTCATTTTTTGAATCAAATTCATAAGACCAGACCCCATTCCTATTTTCCTCTAAAAGTGCAAAAGG
TTCATTACATAATGCTCTATAAAATTCTGGACTTTTGTTAACACCTTTTACAATTAAAAAGCTTATAGTA
CAAAACATGCTACAATAATTCTTAACAGCAGATACTCTATGTTTAGTAAGAGTGATGAGGAACAGAATTC
CAGCTAAAGAACCATCAGGAGCCTTATATTTATGCCTACTTTTAAAGTCTACTTTAAACTTATCACATTT
CTCATATAATAAAGTTACTTTTTCCAAAGTGGAATAGACAGCAAAAGCACTTACTGTTTTATTGCTATAC
ACAGCGTGAGAGAGATAATCAAGCAGGCAGCTAGGAAAATCAGTAGGATGATGGAAACTCTCATTCTTTT
TTGTCTTTGGTGGAGTAGAGTCAAATGTTCTTGAAGATCCTGCACTACTATCTCCATCATCAAATGCTCT
CTTTCTAGCTGCTCCCGGAGGCATCTTTCTCGGTTTCTGGGGTGTTGAGGTGGAGGGCTGGGAGGTACTG
GAGGAGGGACCGTCATCCTCTCCCGCGGTGCAACTTTCTTGTACAAAGTTGGCATTATAAGAAAGCATTG
CTTATCAATTTGTTGCAACGAACAGGTCACTATCAGTCAAAATAAAATCATTATTTGCCATCCAGCTGAT
AAGCAAGTAAAACCTCTACAAATGTGGTAAAATCGATAAGGATCCGGGCTGGCGTAATAGCGAAGAGGCC
CGCACCGATCGCCCTTCCCAACAGTTGCGTACCTAACCAAGTTCCTCTTTCAGAGGTTATTTCAGGCCCT
GCAGGTTAATTAACAAAAAACCCCGCCGGGGCGGGGTTTTTTGTTACAATTCTTATCCTCAGTCCTGCTC
CTCTGCCACAAAGTGCACACAGTTGCCTGCTGGGTCTCTCAGGGCAAACTCTCTCCCCCAGGGCTGCTCT
CCAATCTCTGTCATGGCAGGGCCACTGGCATCCCTGAAGTTGGTGGAGACCACCTCACTCCACTCAGCAT
ACAGCTCATCCAGTCCTCTCACCCACACCCAAGCCAGGGTGTTGTCAGGCACCACCTGGTCCTGGACTGC
TGAGATGAACAGGGTGACATCATCTCTGACCACACCTGCAAAGTCATCCTCCACAAAATCTCTGGAGAAC
CCCAACCTGTCAGTCCAGAACTCAACAGCTCCAGCCACATCCCTGGCTGTGAGCACTGGGACAGCACTGG
TCAACTTGGCCATGATGGCCCTCCTATAGTGAGTCGTATTATACTATGCCGATATACTATGCCGATGATT
AATTGTCAACTACTTTTGAAAAATTTAATTAAGAACATGTGAGCAAAAGGCCAGCAAAAGGCCAGGAACC
GTAAAAAGGCCGCGTTGCTGGCGTTTTTCCATAGGCTCCGCCCCCCTGACGAGCATCACAAAAATCGACG
CTCAAGTCAGAGGTGGCGAAACCCGACAGGACTATAAAGATACCAGGCGTTTCCCCCTGGAAGCTCCCTC
GTGCGCTCTCCTGTTCCGACCCTGCCGCTTACCGGATACCTGTCCGCCTTTCTCCCTTCGGGAAGCGTGG
CGCTTTCTCATAGCTCACGCTGTAGGTATCTCAGTTCGGTGTAGGTCGTTCGCTCCAAGCTGGGCTGTGT
GCACGAACCCCCCGTTCAGCCCGACCGCTGCGCCTTATCCGGTAACTATCGTCTTGAGTCCAACCCGGTA
AGACACGACTTATCGCCACTGGCAGCAGCCACTGGTAACAGGATTAGCAGAGCGAGGTATGTAGGCGGTG
CTACAGAGTTCTTGAAGTGGTGGCCTAACTACGGCTACACTAGAAGAACAGTATTTGGTATCTGCGCTCT
GCTGAAGCCAGTTACCTTCGGAAAAAGAGTTGGTAGCTCTTGATCCGGCAAACAAACCACCGCTGGTAGC
GGTGGTTTTTTTGTTTGCAAGCAGCAGATTACGCGCAGAAAAAAAGGATCTCAAGAAGATCCTTTGATCT
TTTCTACGGGGTCTGACGCTCAGTGGAACGAAAACTCACGTTAAGGGATTTTGGTCATGGCTAGTTAATT
AACCCACGTTTCAACATGCACATCCCAGTAATTTGGAAACATTTTGTTTCCAAAGATTCACTTAACATTG
GTTTAGCAACATGAAGCTTGGCTGTTTTGGCGGATGAGAGAAGATTTTCAGCCTGATACAGATTAAATCA
GAACGCAGAAGCGGTCTGATAAAACAGAATTTGCCTGGCGGCAGTAGCGCGGTGGTCCCACCTGACCCCA
TGCCGAACTCAGAAGTGAAACGCCGTAGCGCCGATGGTAGTGTGGGGTCTCCCCATGCGAGAGTAGGGAA
CTGCCAGGCATCAA
Features (pLannotate 1.2.2; 13 found; start..end, strand, type, name):
    171..207     -  CDS            lacZα (fragment): LacZα fragment of β-galactosidase; lacZ fragment
    224..319     +  protein_bind   attL3: mutant version of attL; recombination site for the Gateway® LR reaction LR Clonase™
   1167..1343    -  CDS            LT_POVJC (fragment): Experimental evidence at protein level: Swiss-Prot protein existence level 1. Isoform large T antigen is a key early protein essential for both driving viral replication and inducing cellular transformation. Plays a role in viral genome replication by driving entry of quiescent cells into the cell cycle and by autoregulating the synthesis of viral early mRNA. Displays highly oncogenic activities by corrupting the host cellular checkpoint mechanisms that guard cell division and the transcription, replication, and repair of DNA. Participates in the modulation of cellular gene expression preceedi
   2390..2509    +  CDS            VP2_POVHA (fragment): Protein inferred from homology: Swiss-Prot protein existence level 3. [Isoform VP3]: structural protein that resides within the core of the capsid surrounded by 72 VP1 pentamers. Following virus endocytosis and trafficking to the endoplasmic reticulum, VP2 and VP3 form oligomers and integrate into the endoplasmic reticulum membrane. Heterooligomer VP2-VP3 may create a viroporin for transporting the viral genome across the endoplasmic reticulum membrane to the cytoplasm. Nuclear entry of the viral DNA involves the selective exposure and importin recognition of VP2 or Vp3 nuclear localization si
   2526..3692    +  CDS            VP1_POVLY: Experimental evidence at protein level: Swiss-Prot protein existence level 1. Forms an icosahedral capsid with a T=7 symmetry and a 40 nm diameter. The capsid is composed of 72 pentamers linked to each other by disulfide bonds and associated with VP2 or VP3 proteins. Interacts with a N-linked glycoprotein containing sialic acids on the cell surface to provide virion attachment to target cell. Once attached, the virion is internalized by endocytosis and traffics to the endoplasmic reticulum. Inside the endoplasmic reticulum, the protein folding machinery isomerizes VP1 interpentamer disulfide b
   3743..5308    -  CDS            LT_POVLY (fragment): Protein inferred from homology: Swiss-Prot protein existence level 3. Isoform large T antigen is a key early protein essential for both driving viral replication and inducing cellular transformation. Plays a role in viral genome replication by driving entry of quiescent cells into the cell cycle and by autoregulating the synthesis of viral early mRNA. Displays highly oncogenic activities by corrupting the host cellular checkpoint mechanisms that guard cell division and the transcription, replication, and repair of DNA. Participates in the modulation of cellular gene expression preceeding viral
   5421..5516    -  protein_bind   attL3: mutant version of attL; recombination site for the Gateway® LR reaction LR Clonase™
   5578..5629    +  CDS            lacZα (fragment): LacZα fragment of β-galactosidase; lacZ fragment
   5732..6103    -  CDS            ble: BLE_STRHI - Experimental evidence at protein level: Swiss-Prot protein existence level 1. Binding protein with a strong affinity to the bleomycin family of antibiotics. From Streptoalloteichus hindustanus.
   6123..6170    -  promoter       EM7 promoter: synthetic bacterial promoter&nbsp
   6256..6844    -  rep_origin     ori: high-copy-number ColE1/pMB1/pBR322/pUC origin of replication
   7103..7218    +  ncRNA          5S rRNA: Accession: RF00001 - 5S ribosomal RNA
   7222..84      +  terminator     rrnB T1 terminator (across the origin): Escherichia coli rrnB; transcription terminator T1 from the E. coli rrnB gene
