[The description below was written by a language model from this plasmid's Addgene catalogue record and pLannotate feature annotations shown in this document.]
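Description:
pBoPyV2a-S22 is a bacterial plasmid clone carrying the complete 5,093 bp circular genome of bovine polyomavirus 2a, isolate S22, inserted into the small (about 2.1 kb) pFunnyfarm backbone for a total of 7,224 bp. It is classed as a viral clone rather than an expression vector. The backbone supplies only what is needed for maintenance in E. coli: a high-copy ColE1/pUC-type origin and a bleomycin-family resistance gene (ble from Streptoalloteichus hindustanus) driven by the synthetic bacterial EM7 promoter, giving Zeocin selection. An rrnB T1 terminator with adjacent rrnB-derived 5S rRNA sequence and short lacZα remnants are also detected. The insert is flanked on both sides by attL3-type Gateway recombination sites in opposite orientations, consistent with the recorded Gateway cloning method.

Within the viral insert, the automated annotation recognises polyomavirus genes by homology to other family members rather than to BoPyV2a itself. On one strand lie the late structural genes, a VP2/VP3 minor capsid fragment followed by a full-length VP1 major capsid open reading frame. On the opposite strand lie matches to large T antigen, the early protein that drives viral DNA replication and host cell-cycle entry. Large T appears as two separated hits, near either end of the insert, which suggests the genome was linearised within the early region for cloning. No heterologous eukaryotic promoter is annotated, so any expression would depend on the virus's own regulatory region. The depositor notes that SacII digestion liberates the genome, and the sequence record calls it re-ligatable, so the excised fragment can be recircularised into an authentic viral genome. The plasmid thus serves as a reference stock of this isolate for sequence and functional studies.
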