Addgene plasmid #62356: pBoPyV2a-S22
Purpose: Complete genome of BoPyV2a isolate S22
Depositing lab: Christopher Buck. Depositing organization: National Cancer Institute (NCI). Publication: Hamburger polyomaviruses. Peretti A, FitzGerald PC, Bliskovsky V, Buck CB, Pastrana DV. J Gen Virol. 2015 Jan 7. pii: vir.0.000033. doi: 10.1099/vir.0.000033. PubMed 25568187.
Backbone
  Vector backbone: pFunnyfarm
  Backbone manufacturer: Christopher Buck lab, Addgene plasmid 24755
  Backbone size w/o insert (bp): 2131
  Total vector size (bp): 7224
  Vector type: Viral clone
Growth in bacteria
  Bacterial resistance: Bleocin (Zeocin), 50 μg/mL
  Growth temperature: 37°C
  Growth strain: DH5alpha
  Copy number: High Copy
Gene/Insert
  Gene/Insert name: Full genome of BoPyV2a isolate S22
  Species: Viruses (Polyomaviridae)
  Insert size (bp): 5093
  GenBank ID: KM496324.1 GI:697870348
  Cloning method: Gateway Cloning
  Sequencing primers: 5′ M13/pUC Forward; 3′ Asylum-R (CTGAAAGAGGAACTTGGTTAGG)
Terms and licenses: Academic/Nonprofit Terms; Industry Terms: Not Available to Industry
Depositor comments: Genome can be liberated by digestion with SacII
How to cite: pBoPyV2a-S22 was a gift from Christopher Buck (Addgene plasmid # 62356 ; http://n2t.net/addgene:62356 ; RRID:Addgene_62356)
