>Addgene plasmid #62356 | pBoPyV2a-S22 | addgene partial sequence | sequence record 104951 | M13pUC-Fwd 5'-CCCAGTCACGACGTTGTAAAACG-3'
GGCCCCAAATAATGATTTTATTTTGACTGATAGTGACCTGTTCGTTGCAACAAATTGATGAGCAATGCTT
TTTTATAATGCCAACTTTGTACAAAAAAGTTGGCCCGCGGATTCAGGTGAGGATCCCAAGGTCTCGTCGC
AGTACAGATCCGAGTCTTGTGATTCTGACCTGAACTCTCTGGAATAGGCAGTACCTCCAAATACTCTGGT
TCCTCCTCCCCCGGTGGCTCTGCCTCCTCCAGAAGACGAGCTTGTCTTTGCAGACGAGGTTTGGCTCCCA
GACGCTCCCACATCTGACCGCTGACTAGATTCTGAGGCAAATATACCGGAGCCTGTGGTAGAGGTTGAGG
TTGTGGAGTCTGGCGAGGCGGCTCTGCTAAATCTGCTGGAGGGTCCTCCACGGGTTGGTTTGGACGAGGA
CTGAGACTCAGAGAAATAACTGCCATGCTGCTGATACCACCAGGCTTTAAACTGAGGGGTCCCGTAGATA
GGTTCATTTTCCTGCAAAAATAGGAGCAAATTAGTAAAGCTTTCCAGGGTGATGTGAATCACCCCCAGGC
TGGTACTTACAATAATTAAATAGGCGAAGAAGGTGCATATCCGTGTTCAAGATAATTTCTTGGTACCAAT
CAAAACTTTCCCAAGTAGGAGGAAAGCCAAACCACAAAAGGTAACACCGGTAGCAGTAGCAGTCTCCCCA
AATTAGGCATTTTTTTTCTTGGGTGTCTTTGATGTCCTGGTGTTGCTGTGACAGGCGGCAAGTAATGCAG
CGGCAAAAAGAGTACTTACTCCATAAGCAAGGAGGCCCTCTAATGAATTTGCACTGATTTTTCCCCAGAT
AGTCCTTCAAAGTATTAAAATCCAAATCCCAAAAGAATTTTGCACTGACCTGATAAGAAAAAAAGTTAAC
TTCTGCGCGCAGCTTAGTGATCTCATCTTGAAAGGAAGTCCAAAGAGAATTTAATTTCACCATTTTAGAG
CCATCTCCCCCTTTATCAGGGTGGTAAACAAGGCACATCTTTTT
