>Addgene plasmid #62356 | pBoPyV2a-S22 | addgene partial sequence | sequence record 106274 | LacZ-F2 5'-cctcttcgctattacgccag-3'
TTTACCACATTTGTAGAGGTTTTACTTGCTTATCAGCTGGATGGCAAATAATGATTTTATTTTGACTGAT
AGTGACCTGTTCGTTGCAACAAATTGATAAGCAATGCTTTCTTATAATGCCAACTTTGTACAAGAAAGTT
GCACCGCGGGAGAGGATGACGGTCCCTCCTCCAGTACCTCCCAGCCCTCCACCTCAACACCCCAGAAACC
GAGAAAGATGCCTCCGGGAGCAGCTAGAAAGAGAGCATTTGATGATGGAGATAGTAGTGCAGGATCTTCA
AGAACATTTGACTCTACTCCACCAAAGACAAAAAAGAATGAGAGTTTCCATCATCCTACTGATTTTCCTA
GCTGCCTGCTTGATTATCTCTCTCACGCTGTGTATAGCAATAAAACAGTAAGTGCTTTTGCTGTCTATTC
CACTTTGGAAAAAGTAACTTTATTATATGAGAAATGTGATAAGTTTAAAGTAGACTTTAAAAGTAGGCAT
AAATATAAGGCTCCTGATGGTTCTTTAGCTGGAATTCTGTTCCTCATCACTCTTACTAAACATAGAGTAT
CTGCTGTTAAGAATTATTGTAGCATGTTTTGTACTATAAGCTTTTTAATTGTAAAAGGTGTTAACAAAAG
TCCAGAATTTTATAGAGCATTATGTAATGAACCTTTTGCACTTTTAGAGGAAAATAGGAATGGGGTCTGG
TCTTATGAATTTGATTCAAAAAATGAGAAGGCAGAGAGTGTGTCTTGGACTGCCATTGCTGAGTTTGCAG
AAACATATGAATTAGAGGATCCTTTAATTATAATGGCTCACTATCTTGATTTTGCCAATCCCTTTCCATG
TGCAAAGTGCCATGGGAAGGGGCTTAAAGCTCATAAAGATCATGAAAAGCAGCATAATAATGCAAAGCTT
TTTAAAAATGCTAAAGCTCAAAAA
